>Addgene plasmid #203339 | pML5 | addgene full sequence | sequence record 400062 | Addgene NGS Result
TACAATCGATAGATTGTCGCACCTGATTGCCCGACATTATCGCGAGCCCATTTATACCCATATAAATCAG
CATCCATGTTGGAATTTAATCGCGGCCTGGAGCAAGACGTTTCCCGTTGAATATGGCTCATAACACCCCT
TGTATTACTGTTTATGTAAGCAGACAGTTTTATTGTTCATGATGATATATTTTTATCTTGTGCAATGTAC
ATCAGAGATTTTGAGACACAACCAATTATTGAAGGCCTCCCTAACGGGGGGCCTTTTTTTGTTTCTGGTC
TCCCGCTTGGAGAACGATCGTTGGCTGTGTTGACAATTAATCATCGGCTCGTATAATGTGTGGAATTGTG
AGCGCTCACAATTTACGAGCAGGAATCTGAACGATTCGTTACCAATTGCCATATTTAAAATTCTTGTTTA
AAATGCTAGCCTGAGCGGTCAACGCATGTGCTTTGCGTTCTGATGAGACAGTGATGTCGAAACCGCCTCT
ACAAATAATTTTGTTTAACTTTACGAGGGCGATCCTATGGCACGTACCCCGAGCCGTAGCAGCATTGGTA
GCCTGCGTAGTCCGCATACCCATAAAGCAATTCTGACCAGCACCATTGAAATCCTGAAAGAATGTGGTTA
TAGCGGTCTGAGCATTGAAAGCGTTGCACGTCGTGCCGGTGCAAGCAAACCGACCATTTATCGTTGGTGG
ACCAATAAAGCAGCACTGATTGCCGAAGTGTATGAAAATGAAAGCGAACAGGTGCGTAAATTTCCGGATC
TGGGTAGCTTTAAAGCCGATCTGGATTTTCTGCTGCGTAATCTGTGGAAAGTTTGGCGTGAAACCATTTG
TGGTGAAGCATTTCGTTGTGTTATTGCAGAAGCACAGCTGGACCCTGCAACCCTGACCCAGCTGAAAGAT
CAGTTTATGGAACGTCGTCGTGAGATGCCGAAAAAACTGGTTGAAAATGCCATTAGCAATGGTGAACTGC
CGAAAGATACCAATCGTGAACTGCTGCTGGATATGATTTTTGGTTTTTGTTGGTATCGCCTGCTGACCGA
ACAGCTGACCGTTGAACAGGATATTGAAGAATTTACCTTCCTGCTGATTAATGGTGTTTGTCCGGGTACA
CAGCGTTAAGGAAACACAGAAAAAAGCCCGCACCTGACAGTGCGGGCTTTTTTTTTCGACCAAAGGAGGT
CGCTGGAGCGACGTACGGTGGAATCTGATTCGTTACCAATTGACATGATACGAAACGTACCGTATCGTTA
AGGTTACGTACTCCACCGTTGGCTTTTTTCCCTATCAGTGATAGAGATTGACATCCCTATCAGTGATAGA
GATAATGAGCACCTGAGTAGTCACCGGCTGTGCTTGCCGGTCTGATGAGCCTGTGAAGGCGAAACTACCT
CTACAAATAATTTTGTTTAAACCCCCGAGATGAAATACATCCTGTTTGAGGTGTGCGAAATGGGTAAAAG
CCGTGAACAGACCATGGAAAATATTCTGAAAGCAGCCAAAAAGAAATTCGGCGAACGTGGTTATGAAGGC
ACCAGCATTCAAGAAATTACCAAAGAAGCCAAAGTTAACGTTGCAATGGCCAGCTATTACTTTAATGGCA
AAGAGAACCTGTACTACGAGGTGTTCAAAAAATACGGTCTGGCAAATGAACTGCCGAACTTTCTGGAAAA
AAACCAGTTTAATCCGATTAATGCCCTGCGTGAATATCTGACCGTTTTTACCACCCACATTAAAGAAAAT
CCGGAAATTGGCACCCTGGCCTATGAAGAAATTATCAAAGAAAGCGCACGCCTGGAAAAAATCAAACCGT
ATTTTATCGGCAGCTTCGAACAGCTGAAAGAAATTCTGCAAGAGGGTGAAAAACAGGGTGTGTTTCACTT
TTTTAGCATCAACCATACCATCCATTGGATTACCAGCATTGTTCTGTTTCCGAAATTCAAAAAATTCATC
GATAGCCTGGGTCCGAATGAAACCAATGATACCAATCATGAATGGATGCCGGAAGATCTGGTTAGCCGTA
TTATTAGCGCACTGACCGATAAACCGAACATTTAAAACGCATGAGAAAGCCCCCGGAAGATCACCTTCCG
GGGGCTTTTTTATTGCGCAGGTAATGGTCACCATATATCAAGTTTACGGCTAGCTCAGTCCTAGGTACTA
TGCTAGCTACTAGAGAAAGAGGAGAAATACTAGATGGCTGAAGCGCAAAATGATCCCCTGCTGCCGGGAT
ACTCGTTTAATGCCCATCTGGTGGCGGGTTTAACGCCGATTGAGGCCAACGGTTATCTCGATTTTTTTAT
CGACCGACCGCTGGGAATGAAAGGTTATATTCTCAATCTCACCATTCGCGGTCAGGGGGTGGTGAAAAAT
CAGGGACGAGAATTTGTTTGCCGACCGGGTGATATTTTGCTGTTCCCGCCAGGAGAGATTCATCACTACG
GTCGTCATCCGGAGGCTCGCGAATGGTATCACCAGTGGGTTTACTTTCGTCCGCGCGCCTACTGGCATGA
ATGGCTTAACTGGCCGTCAATATTTGCCAATACGGGGTTCTTTCGCCCGGATGAAGCGCACCAGCCGCAT
TTCAGCGACCTGTTTGGGCAAATCATTAACGCCGGGCAAGGGGAAGGGCGCTATTCGGAGCTGCTGGCGA
TAAATCTGCTTGAGCAATTGTTACTGCGGCGCATGGAAGCGATTAACGAGTCGCTCCATCCACCGATGGA
TAATCGGGTACGCGAGGCTTGTCAGTACATCAGCGATCACCTGGCAGACAGCAATTTTGATATCGCCAGC
GTCGCACAGCATGTTTGCTTGTCGCCGTCGCGTCTGTCACATCTTTTCCGCCAGCAGTTAGGGATTAGCG
TCTTAAGCTGGCGCGAGGACCAACGTATCAGCCAGGCGAAGCTGCTTTTGAGCACCACCCGGATGCCTAT
CGCCACCGTCGGTCGCAATGTTGGTTTTGACGATCAACTCTATTTCTCGCGGGTATTTAAAAAATGCACC
GGGGCCAGCCCGAGCGAGTTCCGTGCCGGTTAATAACCAATTATTGAAGGCCGCTAACGCAGCCTTTTTT
TGTTTCTGGTCTCCCAATGGCGGCGCGCCATCGAATGGCGCAAAACCTTTCGCGGTATGGCATGATAGCG
CCCGGAAGAGAGTCAATTCAGGGTGGTGAATATGAAACCAGTAACGTTATACGATGTCGCAGAGTATGCC
GGTGTCTCTTATCAGACCGTTTCCCGCGTGGTGAACCAGGCCAGCCACGTTTCTGCGAAAACGCGGGAAA
AAGTGGAAGCGGCGATGGCGGAGCTGAATTACATTCCCAACCGCGTGGCACAACAACTGGCGGGCAAACA
GTCGTTGCTGATTGGCGTTGCCACCTCCAGTCTGGCCCTGCACGCGCCGTCGCAAATTGTCGCGGCGATT
AAATCTCGCGCCGATCAACTGGGTGCCAGCGTGGTGGTGTCGATGGTAGAACGAAGCGGCGTCGAAGCCT
GTAAAGCGGCGGTGCACAATCTTCTCGCGCAACGCGTCAGTGGGCTGATCATTAACTATCCGCTGGATGA
CCAGGATGCCATTGCTGTGGAAGCTGCCTGCACTAATGTTCCGGCGTTATTTCTTGATGTCTCTGACCAG
ACACCCATCAACAGTATTATTTTCTCCCATGAGGACGGTACGCGACTGGGCGTGGAGCATCTGGTCGCAT
TGGGTCACCAGCAAATCGCGCTGTTAGCGGGCCCATTAAGTTCTGTCTCGGCGCGTCTGCGTCTGGCTGG
CTGGCATAAATATCTCACTCGCAATCAAATTCAGCCGATAGCGGAACGGGAAGGCGACTGGAGTGCCATG
TCCGGTTTTCAACAAACCATGCAAATGCTGAATGAGGGCATCGTTCCCACTGCGATGCTGGTTGCCAACG
ATCAGATGGCGCTGGGCGCAATGCGCGCCATTACCGAGTCCGGGCTGCGCGTTGGTGCGGATATCTCGGT
AGTGGGATACGACGATACCGAAGATAGCTCATGTTATATCCCGCCGTTAACCACCATCAAACAGGATTTT
CGCCTGCTGGGGCAAACCAGCGTGGACCGCTTGCTGCAACTCTCTCAGGGCCAGGCGGTGAAGGGCAATC
AGCTGTTGCCAGTCTCACTGGTGAAAAGAAAAACCACCCTGGCGCCCAATACGCAAACCGCCTCTCCCCG
CGCGTTGGCCGATTCATTAATGCAGCTGGCACGACAGGTTTCCCGACTGGAAAGCGGGCAGTGACAATCC
AGGAGGAAAAAAATGTCCAGATTAGATAAAAGTAAAGTGATTAACAGCGCATTAGAGCTGCTTAATGAGG
TCGGAATCGAAGGTTTAACAACCCGTAAACTCGCCCAGAAGCTAGGTGTAGAGCAGCCTACATTGTATTG
GCATGTAAAAAATAAGCGGGCTTTGCTCGACGCCTTAGCCATTGAGATGTTAGATAGGCACCATACTCAC
TTTTGCCCTTTAGAAGGGGAAAGCTGGCAAGATTTTTTACGTAATAACGCTAAAAGTTTTAGATGTGCTT
TACTAAGTCATCGCGATGGAGCAAAAGTACATTTAGGTACACGGCCTACAGAAAAACAGTATGAAACTCT
CGAAAATCAATTAGCCTTTTTATGCCAACAAGGTTTTTCACTAGAGAATGCATTATATGCACTCAGCGCT
GTGGGGCATTTTACTTTAGGTTGCGTATTGGAAGATCAAGAGCATCAAGTCGCTAAAGAAGAAAGGGAAA
CACCTACTACTGATAGTATGCCGCCATTATTACGACAAGCTATCGAATTATTTGATCACCAAGGTGCAGA
GCCAGCCTTCTTATTCGGCCTTGAATTGATCATATGCGGATTAGAAAAACAACTTAAATGTGAAAGTGGG
TCCTAAATCACACAGGAAAGGCCTCGATGAAAAACATAAATGCCGACGACACATACAGAATAATTAATAA
AATTAAAGCTTGTAGAAGCAATAATGATATTAATCAATGCTTATCTGATATGACTAAAATGGTACATTGT
GAATATTATTTACTCGCGATCATTTATCCTCATTCTATGGTTAAATCTGATATTTCAATCCTAGATAATT
ACCCTAAAAAATGGAGGCAATATTATGATGACGCTAATTTAATAAAATATGATCCTATAGTAGATTATTC
TAACTCCAATCATTCACCAATTAATTGGAATATATTTGAAAACAATGCTGTAAATAAAAAATCTCCAAAT
GTAATTAAAGAAGCGAAAACATCAGGTCTTATCACTGGGTTTAGTTTCCCTATTCATACGGCTAACAATG
GCTTCGGAATGCTTAGTTTTGCACATTCAGAAAAAGACAACTATATAGATAGTTTATTTTTACATGCGTG
TATGAACATACCATTAATTGTTCCTTCTCTAGTTGATAATTATCGAAAAATAAATATAGCAAATAATAAA
TCAAACAACGATTTAACCAAAAGAGAAAAAGAATGTTTAGCGTGGGCATGCGAAGGAAAAAGCTCTTGGG
ATATTTCAAAAATATTAGGTTGCAGTGAGCGTACTGTCACTTTCCATTTAACCAATGCGCAAATGAAACT
CAATACAACAAACCGCTGCCAAAGTATTTCTAAAGCAATTTTAACAGGAGCAATTGATTGCCCATACTTT
AAAAATTAACCATAATTGGTAACGAATCAGACAATTGACGGCTCGAGGGAGTAGCATAGGGTTTGCAGAA
TCCCTGCTTCGTCCATTTGACAGGCACATTATGCATCGATGATAAGCTGTCAAACATGAGCAGATCCTCT
ACGCCGGACGCATCGTGGCCGGCATCACCGGCGCCACAGGTGCGGTTGCTGGCGCCTATATCGCCGACAT
CACCGATGGGGAAGATCGGGCTCGCCACTTCGGGCTCATGAGCAAATATTTTATCTGAGGTGCTTCCTCG
CTCACTGACTCGCTGCACGAGGCAGACCTCAGCGCTAGCGGAGTGTATACTGGCTTACTATGTTGGCACT
GATGAGGGTGTCAGTGAAGTGCTTCATGTGGCAGGAGAAAAAAGGCTGCACCGGTGCGTCAGCAGAATAT
GTGATACAGGATATATTCCGCTTCCTCGCTCACTGACTCGCTACGCTCGGTCGTTCGACTGCGGCGAGCG
GAAATGGCTTACGAACGGGGCGGAGATTTCCCGGAAGATGCCAGGAAGATACTTAACAGGGAAGTGAGAG
GGCCGCGGCAAAGCCGTTTTTCCATAGGCTCCGCCCCCCTGACAAGCATCACGAAATCTGACGCTCAAAT
CAGTGGTGGCGAAACCCGACAGGACTATAAAGATACCAGGCGTTTCCCCCTGGCGGCTCCCTCGTGCGCT
CTCCTGTTCCTGCCTTTCGGTTTACCGGTGTCATTCCGCTGTTATGGCCGCGTTTGTCTCATTCCACGCC
TGACACTCAGTTCCGGGTAGGCAGTTCGCTCCAAGCTGGACTGTATGCACGAACCCCCCGTTCAGTCCGA
CCGCTGCGCCTTATCCGGTAACTATCGTCTTGAGTCCAACCCGGAAAGACATGCAAAAGCACCACTGGCA
GCAGCCACTGGTAATTGATTTAGAGGAGTTAGTCTTGAAGTCATGCGCCGGTTAAGGCTAAACTGAAAGG
ACAAGTTTTGGTGACTGCGCTCCTCCAAGCCAGTTACCTCGGTTCAAAGAGTTGGTAGCTCAGAGAACCT
TCGAAAAACCGCCCTGCAAGGCGGTTTTTTCGTTTTCAGAGCAAGAGATTACGCGCAGACCAAAACGATC
TCAAGAAGATCATCTTATTAAGGGGTCTGACGCTCAGTGGAACGAAAAATCAATCTAAAGTATATATGAG
TAAACTTGGTCTGACAGTTACCTTAGAAAAACTCATCGAGCATCAAATGAAACTGCAATTTATTCATATC
AGGATTATCAATACCATATTTTTGAAAAAGCCGTTTCTGTAATGAAGGAGAAAACTCACCGAGGCAGTTC
CATAGGATGGCAAGATCCTGGTATCGGTCTGCGATTCCGACTCGTCCAACATCAATACAACCTATTAATT
TCCCCTCGTCAAAAATAAGGTTATCAAGTGAGAAATCACCATGAGTGACGACTGAATCCGGTGAGAATGG
CAAAAGCTTATGCATTTCTTTCCAGACTTGTTCAACAGGCCAGCCATTACGCTCGTCATCAAAATCACTC
GCATCAACCAAACCGTTATTCATTCGTGATTGCGCCTGAGCGAGACGAAATACGCGATCGCTGTTAAAAG
GACAATTACAAACAGGAATCGAATGCAACCGGCGCAGGAACACTGCCAGCGCATCAACAATATTTTCACC
TGAATCAGGATATTCTTCTAATACCTGGAATGCTGTTTTCCCGGGGATCGCAGTGGTGAGTAACCATGCA
TCATCAGGAGTACGGATAAAATGCTTGATGGTCGGAAGAGGCATAAATTCCGTCAGCCAGTTTAGTCTGA
CCATCTCATCTGTAACATCATTGGCAACGCTACCTTTGCCATGTTTCAGAAACAACTCTGGCGCATCGGG
CTTCCCA
Features (pLannotate 1.2.2; 20 found; start..end, strand, type, name):
    310..338     +  promoter       tac promoter: strong E. coli promoter; hybrid between the trp and lac UV5 promoters
    344..363     +  protein_bind   lac operator (symmetric): The lac repressor binds to the lac operator to inhibit transcription in E. coli. This inhibition can be relieved by adding lactose or isopropyl-β-D-thiogalactopyranoside (IPTG). The symmetric lac operator was optimized for tight binding of lac repressor. lac repressor encoded by lacI
    432..487     +  ncRNA          Hammerhead 3: Accession: RF00008 - Hammerhead ribozyme (type III)
   1107..1175    +  ncRNA          Thr leader (fragment): Accession: RF00506 - Threonine operon leader
   1289..1307    +  protein_bind   tet operator: tetO; bacterial operator O2 for the tetR and tetA genes tetracycline repressor TetR
   1313..1332    +  promoter       H1-2O2 promoter (fragment): doxycycline-inducible variant of the human H1 RNA promoter (Henriksen et al., 2007)
   1344..1399    +  ncRNA          Hammerhead 3: Accession: RF00008 - Hammerhead ribozyme (type III)
   2149..2167    +  promoter       J23119(SpeI) promoter (fragment): bacterial promoter (Registry of Standard Biological Parts BBa J23119) modified to end with an SpeI site
   2204..3041    +  CDS            araC (fragment): L-arabinose regulatory protein; araC
   3108..3181    +  promoter       lacI promoter (fragment): lacI
   3182..4261    +  CDS            lacI: LACI_ECOLI - Experimental evidence at protein level: Swiss-Prot protein existence level 1. Repressor of the lactose operon. Binds allolactose as an inducer. From Escherichia coli (strain K12).
   4283..4903    +  CDS            tetR: TETR2_ECOLX - Experimental evidence at protein level: Swiss-Prot protein existence level 1. TetR is the repressor of the tetracycline resistance element; its N-terminal region forms a helix-turn-helix structure and binds DNA. Binding of tetracycline to TetR reduces the repressor affinity for the tetracycline resistance gene (tetA) promoter operator sites. From Escherichia coli.
   4927..5676    +  CDS            luxR: LUXR_ALIFS - Experimental evidence at protein level: Swiss-Prot protein existence level 1. Transcriptional activator of the bioluminescence operon. Binds to the OHHL autoinducer. From Aliivibrio fischeri (Vibrio fischeri).
   5775..5793    -  promoter       tet promoter (fragment): E. coli promoter for tetracycline efflux protein gene
   5803..5923    +  CDS            TcR (fragment): tetracycline efflux protein; tet; confers resistance to tetracycline
   5942..5964    -  rep_origin     RSF ori (fragment): Plasmids containing the RSF 1030 origin of replication can be propagated in E. coli cells that contain additional plasmids with compatible origins.
   5981..6007    +  misc_feature   bom (fragment): basis of mobility region from pBR322
   6106..6161    -  rep_origin     RSF ori (fragment): Plasmids containing the RSF 1030 origin of replication can be propagated in E. coli cells that contain additional plasmids with compatible origins.
   6249..6794    -  rep_origin     p15A ori: Plasmids containing the medium-copy-number p15A origin of replication can be propagated in E. coli cells that contain a second plasmid with the ColE1 origin.
   6883..131     -  CDS            KanR (across the origin): aminoglycoside phosphotransferase; aph(3')-Ia; confers resistance to kanamycin in bacteria or G418 (Geneticin®) in eukaryotes
