[The description below was written by a language model from this plasmid's Addgene catalogue record and pLannotate feature annotations shown in this document.]
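Description:
pML5 is a bacterial genetic-circuit plasmid built on the pLW555 backbone that encodes a set-reset (SR) latch, a simple sequential-logic memory element, for use in E. coli; the associated work concerns programming sequential logic to record biochemical concentrations in a probiotic bacterium. It is a 7,567 bp plasmid maintained through a p15A origin of replication (catalogued as low copy) and selected with kanamycin through an aph(3')-Ia KanR gene. The short RSF ori, bom, TcR and tet promoter matches in the annotation are only fragments near the origin. They probably reflect sequence similarity or backbone remnants rather than functional parts.

The latch consists of two repressor genes that cross-inhibit each other. The gene phlF is driven by PTac together with the HlyIIR-repressed promoter PHlyIIR, and hlyIIR is driven by the PhlF-repressed promoter PPhlF together with PTet. Because each repressor shuts off the other's expression, the pair can settle into either of two stable states. The inducible PTac and PTet inputs act as the set and reset signals that push the circuit into one state or the other. The feature table shows a tac promoter with a symmetric lac operator and, further downstream, a tet operator. Each is followed by a hammerhead ribozyme, which probably serves as an insulator that standardises the 5' end of the transcript. The repressor coding sequences themselves were not annotated by the tool. The "P3" and "H1" labels in the purpose line presumably denote particular variants of the PhlF and HlyIIR gates, though the record does not define them.

The backbone also carries a sensor-regulator array of lacI, tetR, luxR and a partial match to araC. LacI and TetR make the two inputs responsive to IPTG and to tetracycline-class inducers. The record lists no reporter gene on this plasmid.
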