Addgene plasmid #203339: pML5
Purpose: SR latch circuit on pLW555 backbone: PTac-P3, PTet-H1
Depositing lab: Lauren Andrews. Depositing organization: University of Massachusetts, Amherst. Publication: Algorithmic Programming of Sequential Logic and Genetic Circuits for Recording Biochemical Concentration in a Probiotic Bacterium. Lebovich M, Zeng M, Andrews LB. ACS Synth Biol. 2023 Aug 15. doi: 10.1021/acssynbio.3c00232. PubMed 37581922.
Backbone
  Vector backbone: pLW555
  Backbone size w/o insert (bp): 5600
  Total vector size (bp): 7567
Growth in bacteria
  Bacterial resistance: Kanamycin, 50 μg/mL
  Growth temperature: 37°C
  Growth strain: DH5alpha
  Copy number: Low Copy
Gene/Insert 1
  Gene/Insert name: phlF
  Insert size (bp): 602
  Promoter: PTac and PHlyIIR
  Cloning method: Unknown
  Sequencing primers: 5′ TGGCTCATAACACCCCTTG
Gene/Insert 2
  Gene/Insert name: hlyIIR
  Insert size (bp): 636
  Promoter: PPhlF and PTet
  Cloning method: Unknown
  Sequencing primers: 5′ GTTTGTCCGGGTACACAGC
Terms and licenses: Academic/Nonprofit Terms; Industry Terms: Not Available to Industry
How to cite: pML5 was a gift from Lauren Andrews (Addgene plasmid # 203339 ; http://n2t.net/addgene:203339 ; RRID:Addgene_203339)
